>Addgene plasmid #118456 | pDRF1-GW ytdTomato | addgene full sequence | sequence record 236956 | Addgene NGS Result
CAAGCTTCCTGAAACGGAGAAACATAAACAGGCATTGCTGGGATCACCCATACATCACTCTGTTTTGCCT
GACCTTTTCCGGTAATTTGAAAACAAACCCGGTCTCGAAGCGGAGATCCGGCGATAATTACCGCAGAAAT
AAACCCATACACGAGACGTAGAACCAGCCGCACATGGCCGGAGAAACTCCTGCGAGAATTTCGTAAACTC
GCGCGCATTGCATCTGTATTTCCTAATGCGGCACTTCCAGGCCTCGATCGAGACCGTTTATCCATTGCTT
TTTTGTTGTCTTTTTCCCTCGTTCACAGAAAGTCTGAAGAAGCTATAGTAGAACTATGAGCTTTTTTTGT
TTCTGTTTTCCTTTTTTTTTTTTTTACCTCTGTGGAAATTGTTACTCTCACACTCTTTAGTTCGTTTGTT
TGTTTTGTTTATTCCAATTATGACCGGTGACGAAACGTGGTCGATGGTGGGTACCGCTTATGCTCCCCTC
CATTAGTTTCGATTATATAAAAAGGCCAAATATTGTATTATTTTCAAATGTCCTATCATTATCGTCTAAC
ATCTAATTTCTCTTAAATTTTTTCTCTTTCTTTCCTATAACACCAATAGTGAAAATCTTTTTTTCTTCTA
TATCTACAAAAACTTTTTTTTTCTATCAACCTCGTTGATAAATTTTTTCTTTAACAATCGTTAATAATTA
ATTAATTGGAAAATAACCATTTTTTCTCTCTTTTATACACACATTCAAAAGAAAGAAAAAAAATATACCC
CAGCCTCGACTAGTGAATTCGCGGCCATCACAAGTTTGTACAAAAAAGCAGGCTGCTAGCACTAGTAAGC
TTTTAAATTAAATGGTTAGTAAAGGTGAGGAAGTGATTAAGGAATTCATGAGGTTTAAAGTTAGAATGGA
AGGTTCTATGAATGGTCATGAATTTGAAATTGAAGGTGAAGGTGAAGGTAGACCATATGAAGGTACACAA
ACTGCTAAATTGAAAGTTACAAAAGGTGGTCCATTACCATTTGCATGGGATATTTTATCTCCACAGTTTA
TGTATGGTAGTAAAGCATATGTTAAACATCCAGCTGATATTCCAGATTATAAGAAATTAAGTTTTCCTGA
AGGTTTTAAATGGGAAAGAGTAATGAATTTTGAAGATGGTGGTTTAGTAACAGTTACTCAAGATTCTTCT
TTACAAGATGGTACATTAATATATAAAGTTAAAATGAGAGGTACTAATTTTCCACCTGATGGTCCAGTTA
TGCAGAAGAAAACAATGGGTTGGGAAGCCTCAACTGAAAGATTGTACCCTAGAGATGGAGTTTTGAAAGG
TGAAATTCATCAAGCTCTTAAGTTAAAAGATGGAGGTCACTATTTGGTTGAGTTTAAAACTATATACATG
GCTAAAAAACCTGTTCAATTGCCAGGTTATTATTATGTTGATACTAAATTAGATATTACTTCACATAATG
AAGATTATACTATTGTTGAACAATATGAAAGATCTGAAGGTAGACATCATTTGTTTTTGGGTCATGGTAC
TGGTAGTACTGGTTCTGGTTCTTCAGGTACTGCTTCTAGTGAAGATAATAATATGGCTGTAATCAAAGAG
TTCATGAGGTTTAAAGTTAGAATGGAAGGTTCTATGAATGGTCATGAGTTTGAAATCGAAGGTGAAGGAG
AAGGTAGACCATATGAAGGTACTCAAACTGCTAAATTGAAAGTTACTAAAGGTGGTCCATTGCCATTTGC
TTGGGATATATTGTCACCTCAGTTTATGTATGGTTCTAAAGCATATGTTAAACATCCAGCTGATATTCCT
GATTATAAAAAATTATCATTTCCTGAAGGTTTTAAATGGGAAAGAGTTATGAATTTTGAAGATGGTGGTT
TAGTTACTGTAACTCAAGATTCTTCATTGCAAGATGGTACATTAATATATAAAGTTAAAATGAGAGGTAC
TAATTTTCCACCTGATGGTCCAGTTATGCAGAAAAAGACTATGGGTTGGGAAGCATCTACTGAAAGATTA
TATCCTAGAGATGGTGTTTTAAAAGGTGAAATTCACCAAGCCTTAAAATTGAAAGATGGTGGTCATTATT
TGGTTGAATTCAAAACAATCTACATGGCTAAAAAACCAGTTCAGCTGCCCGGATACTATTATGTCGATAC
TAAACTGGATATTACTTCACACAATGAAGACTACACAATTGTTGAACAGTATGAAAGATCAGAGGGTAGA
CATCACTTGTTTTTATACGGTATGGATGAATTATATAAATAAGCGGCCGCACCCAGCTTTCTTGTACAAA
GTGGTGTAGTTAATTCATGATGGCCGCTGCAGGTCGACCTCGAGGGGGGGCCCGGTACCCAATTCGCCCT
ATAGTGAGTCGTATTACGCGCGGATCCAGCTTTGGACTTCTTCGCCAGAGGTTTGGTCAAGTCTCCAATC
AAGGTTGTCGGCTTGTCTACCTTGCCAGAAATTTACGAAAAGATGGAAAAGGGTCAAATCGTTGGTAGAT
ACGTTGTTGACACTTCTAAATAAGCGAATTTCTTATGATTTATGATTTTTATTATTAAATAAGTTATAAA
AAAAATAAGTGTATACAAATTTTAAAGTGACTCTTAGGTTTTAAAACGAAAATTCTTATTCTTGAGTAAC
TCTTTCCTGTAGGTCAGGTTGCTTTCTCAGGTATAGCATGAGGTCGCTCTTATTGACCACACCTCTACCG
GCATGCCAATTCACTGGCCGTCGTTTTACAACGTCGTGACTGGGAAAACCCTGGCGTTACCCAACTTAAT
CGCCTTGCAGCACATCCCCCTTTCGCCAGCTGGCGTAATAGCGAAGAGGCCCGCACCGATCGCCCTTCCC
AACAGTTGCGCAGCCTGAATGGCGAATGGCGCCTGATGCGGTATTTTCTCCTTACGCATCTGTGCGGTAT
TTCACACCGCATAATCGGATCGTACTTGTTACCCATCATTGAATTTTGAACATCCGAACCTGGGAGTTTT
CCCTGAAACAGATAGTATATTTGAACCTGTATAATAATATATAGTCTAGCGCTTTACGGAAGACAATGTA
TGTATTTCGGTTCCTGGAGAAACTATTGCATCTATTGCATAGGTAATCTTGCACGTCGCATCCCCGGTTC
ATTTTCTGCGTTTCCATCTTGCACTTCAATAGCATATCTTTGTTAACGAAGCATCTGTGCTTCATTTTGT
AGAACAAAAATGCAACGCGAGAGCGCTAATTTTTCAAACAAAGAATCTGAGCTGCATTTTTACAGAACAG
AAATGCAACGCGAAAGCGCTATTTTACCAACGAAGAATCTGTGCTTCATTTTTGTAAAACAAAAATGCAA
CGCGAGAGCGCTAATTTTTCAAACAAAGAATCTGAGCTGCATTTTTACAGAACAGAAATGCAACGCGAGA
GCGCTATTTTACCAACAAAGAATCTATACTTCTTTTTTGTTCTACAAAAATGCATCCCGAGAGCGCTATT
TTTCTAACAAAGCATCTTAGATTACTTTTTTTCTCCTTTGTGCGCTCTATAATGCAGTCTCTTGATAACT
TTTTGCACTGTAGGTCCGTTAAGGTTAGAAGAAGGCTACTTTGGTGTCTATTTTCTCTTCCATAAAAAAA
GCCTGACTCCACTTCCCGCGTTTACTGATTACTAGCGAAGCTGCGGGTGCATTTTTTCAAGATAAAGGCA
TCCCCGATTATATTCTATACCGATGTGGATTGCGCATACTTTGTGAACAGAAAGTGATAGCGTTGATGAT
TCTTCATTGGTCAGAAAATTATGAACGGTTTCTTCTATTTTGTCTCTATATACTACGTATAGGAAATGTT
TACATTTTCGTATTGTTTTCGATTCACTCTATGAATAGTTCTTACTACAATTTTTTTGTCTAAAGAGTAA
TACTAGAGATAAACATAAAAAATGTAGAGGTCGAGTTTAGATGCAAGTTCAAGGAGCGAAAGGTGGATGG
GTAGGTTATATAGGGATATAGCACAGAGATATATAGCAAAGAGATACTTTTGAGCAATGTTTGTGGAAGC
GGTATTCGCAATATTTTAGTAGCTCGTTACAGTCCGGTGCGTTTTTGGTTTTTTGAAAGTGCGTCTTCAG
AGCGCTTTTGGTTTTCAAAAGCGCTCTGAAGTTCCTATACTTTCTAGCTAGAGAATAGGAACTTCGGAAT
AGGAACTTCAAAGCGTTTCCGAAAACGAGCGCTTCCGAAAATGCAACGCGAGCTGCGCACATACAGCTCA
CTGTTCACGTCGCACCTATATCTGCGTGTTGCCTGTATATATATATACATGAGAAGAACGGCATAGTGCG
TGTTTATGCTTAAATGCGTACTTATATGCGTCTATTTATGTAGGATGAAAGGTAGTCTAGTACCTCCTGT
GATATTATCCCATTCCATGCGGGGTATCGTATGCTTCCTTCAGCACTACCCTTTAGCTGTTCTATATGCT
GCCACTCCTCAATTGGATTAGTCTCATCCTTCAATGCTATCATTTCCTTTGATATTGGATCGATCCGATG
ATAAGCTGTCAAACATGAGAATTGGGTAATAACTGATATAATTAAATTGAAGCTCTAATTTGTGAGTTTA
GTATACATGCATTTACTTATAATACAGTTTTTTAGTTTTGCTGGCCGCATCTTCTCAAATATGCTTCCCA
GCCTGCTTTTCTGTAACGTTCACCCTCTACCTTAGCATCCCTTCCCTTTGCAAATAGTCCTCTTCCAACA
ATAATAATGTCAGATCCTGTAGAGACCACATCATCCACGGTTCTATACTGTTGACCCAATGCGTCTCCCT
TGTCATCTAAACCCACACCGGGTGTCATAATCAACCAATCGTAACCTTCATCTCTTCCACCCATGTCTCT
TTGAGCAATAAAGCCGATAACAAAATCTTTGTCGCTCTTCGCAATGTCAACAGTACCCTTAGTATATTCT
CCAGTAGATAGGGAGCCCTTGCATGACAATTCTGCTAACATCAAAAGGCCTCTAGGTTCCTTTGTTACTT
CTTCTGCCGCCTGCTTCAAACCGCTAACAATACCTGGGCCCACCACACCGTGTGCATTCGTAATGTCTGC
CCATTCTGCTATTCTGTATACACCCGCAGAGTACTGCAATTTGACTGTATTACCAATGTCAGCAAATTTT
CTGTCTTCGAAGAGTAAAAAATTGTACTTGGCGGATAATGCCTTTAGCGGCTTAACTGTGCCCTCCATGG
AAAAATCAGTCAAGATATCCACATGTGTTTTTAGTAAACAAATTTTGGGACCTAATGCTTCAACTAACTC
CAGTAATTCCTTGGTGGTACGAACATCCAATGAAGCACACAAGTTTGTTTGCTTTTCGTGCATGATATTA
AATAGCTTGGCAGCAACAGGACTAGGATGAGTAGCAGCACGTTCCTTATATGTAGCTTTCGACATGATTT
ATCTTCGTTTCCTGCATGTTTTTGTTCTGTGCAGTTGGGTTAAGAATACTGGGCAATTTCATGTTTCTTC
AACACTACATATGCGTATATATACCAATCTAAGTCTGTGCTCCTTCCTTCGTTCTTCCTTCTGTTCGGAG
ATTACCGAATCAAAAAAATTTCAAGGAAACCGAAATCAAAAAAAAGAATAAAAAAAAAATGATGAATTGA
AAAGCTAATTCTTGAAGACGAAAGGGCCTCGTGATACGCCTATTTTTATAGGTTAATGTCATGATAATAA
TGGTTTCTTAGACGTCAGGTGGCACTTTTCGGGGAAATGTGCGCGGAACCCCTATTTGTTTATTTTTCTA
AATACATTCAAATATGTATCCGCTCATGAGACAATAACCCTGATAAATGCTTCAATAATATTGAAAAAGG
AAGAGTATGAGTATTCAACATTTCCGTGTCGCCCTTATTCCCTTTTTTGCGGCATTTTGCCTTCCTGTTT
TTGCTCACCCAGAAACGCTGGTGAAAGTAAAAGATGCTGAAGATCAGTTGGGTGCACGAGTGGGTTACAT
CGAACTGGATCTCAACAGCGGTAAGATCCTTGAGAGTTTTCGCCCCGAAGAACGTTTTCCAATGATGAGC
ACTTTTAAAGTTCTGCTATGTGGCGCGGTATTATCCCGTATTGACGCCGGGCAAGAGCAACTCGGTCGCC
GCATACACTATTCTCAGAATGACTTGGTTGAGTACTCACCAGTCACAGAAAAGCATCTTACGGATGGCAT
GACAGTAAGAGAATTATGCAGTGCTGCCATAACCATGAGTGATAACACTGCGGCCAACTTACTTCTGACA
ACGATCGGAGGACCGAAGGAGCTAACCGCTTTTTTGCACAACATGGGGGATCATGTAACTCGCCTTGATC
GTTGGGAACCGGAGCTGAATGAAGCCATACCAAACGACGAGCGTGACACCACGATGCCTGTAGCAATGGC
AACAACGTTGCGCAAACTATTAACTGGCGAACTACTTACTCTAGCTTCCCGGCAACAATTAATAGACTGG
ATGGAGGCGGATAAAGTTGCAGGACCACTTCTGCGCTCGGCCCTTCCGGCTGGCTGGTTTATTGCTGATA
AATCTGGAGCCGGTGAGCGTGGGTCTCGCGGTATCATTGCAGCACTGGGGCCAGATGGTAAGCCCTCCCG
TATCGTAGTTATCTACACGACGGGGAGTCAGGCAACTATGGATGAACGAAATAGACAGATCGCTGAGATA
GGTGCCTCACTGATTAAGCATTGGTAACTGTCAGACCAAGTTTACTCATATATACTTTAGATTGATTTAA
AACTTCATTTTTAATTTAAAAGGATCTAGGTGAAGATCCTTTTTGATAATCTCATGACCAAAATCCCTTA
ACGTGAGTTTTCGTTCCACTGAGCGTCAGACCCCGTAGAAAAGATCAAAGGATCTTCTTGAGATCCTTTT
TTTCTGCGCGTAATCTGCTGCTTGCAAACAAAAAAACCACCGCTACCAGCGGTGGTTTGTTTGCCGGATC
AAGAGCTACCAACTCTTTTTCCGAAGGTAACTGGCTTCAGCAGAGCGCAGATACCAAATACTGTTCTTCT
AGTGTAGCCGTAGTTAGGCCACCACTTCAAGAACTCTGTAGCACCGCCTACATACCTCGCTCTGCTAATC
CTGTTACCAGTGGCTGCTGCCAGTGGCGATAAGTCGTGTCTTACCGGGTTGGACTCAAGACGATAGTTAC
CGGATAAGGCGCAGCGGTCGGGCTGAACGGGGGGTTCGTGCACACAGCCCAGCTTGGAGCGAACGACCTA
CACCGAACTGAGATACCTACAGCGTGAGCTATGAGAAAGCGCCACGCTTCCCGAAGGGAGAAAGGCGGAC
AGGTATCCGGTAAGCGGCAGGGTCGGAACAGGAGAGCGCACGAGGGAGCTTCCAGGGGGAAACGCCTGGT
ATCTTTATAGTCCTGTCGGGTTTCGCCACCTCTGACTTGAGCGTCGATTTTTGTGATGCTCGTCAGGGGG
GCGGAGCCTATGGAAAAACGCCAGCAACGCGGCCTTTTTACGGTTCCTGGCCTTTTGCTGGCCTTTTGCT
CACATGTTCTTTCCTGCGTTATCCCCTGATTCTGTGGATAACCGTATTACCGCCTTTGAGTGAGCTGATA
CCGCTCGCCGCAGCCGAACGACCGAGCGCAGCGAGTCAGTGAGCGAGGAAGCGGAAGAGCGCCCAATACG
CAAACCGCCTCTCCCCGCGCGTTGGCCGATTCATTAATGCAGCTGGCACGACAGGTTTCCCGACTGGAAA
GCGGGCAGTGAGCGCAACGCAATTAATGTGAGTTAGCTCACTCATTAGGCACCCCAGGCTTTACACTTTA
TGCTTCCGGCTCGTATGTTGTGTGGAATTGTGAGCGGATAACAATTTCACACAGGAAACAGCTATGACCA
TGATTACGCCAAGCTTACCGCATCAGGAAATTGTAAGCGTTAATATTTTGTTAAAATTCGCGTTAAATTT
TTGTTAAATCAGCTCATTTTTTAACCAATAGGCCGAAATCGGCAAAATCCCTTATAAATCAAAAGAATAG
ACCGAGATAGGGT
[37 nt withheld, positions 8064-8100]
AAAGAACGTGGACTCCAACGTCAAAGG
[49 nt withheld, positions 8128-8176]
T
[91 nt withheld, positions 8178-8268]
G
[124 nt withheld, positions 8270-8393]
CCATTCGC
Features (pLannotate 1.2.2; 25 found; start..end, strand, type, name):
      3..257     -  CDS            BRP1 (fragment): BRP1_YEAST - Protein predicted: Swiss-Prot protein existence level 4. From Saccharomyces cerevisiae (strain ATCC 204508 / S288c) (Baker's yeast).
    359..375     -  promoter       ARG4 promoter (fragment): S. cerevisiae ARG4
    480..563     +  CDS            YG007_YEAST: Protein predicted: Swiss-Prot protein existence level 4. From Saccharomyces cerevisiae (strain ATCC 204508 / S288c) (Baker's yeast).
    800..824     +  protein_bind   attB1: mutant version of attB; recombination site for the Gateway® BP reaction BP Clonase™
    852..2279    +  CDS            tdTomato: tdTomato is a basic (constitutively fluorescent) orange fluorescent protein published in 2004, derived from Discosoma sp.. It is reported to be a somewhat slowly-maturing tandem dimer with low acid sensitivity.
   2291..2315    -  protein_bind   attB2: mutant version of attB; recombination site for the Gateway® BP reaction BP Clonase™
   2343..2369    +  misc_feature   MCS (fragment): pBluescript multiple cloning site
   2378..2396    -  promoter       T7 promoter: promoter for bacteriophage T7 RNA polymerase
   2397..2540    +  CDS            ADH1 (fragment): ADH1_YEAST - Also known as ADC1. Experimental evidence at protein level: Swiss-Prot protein existence level 1. This isozyme preferentially catalyzes the conversion of primary unbranched alcohols to their corresponding aldehydes. Also shows activity toward secondary alcohols. From Saccharomyces cerevisiae (strain ATCC 204508 / S288c) (Baker's yeast).
   2544..2731    +  terminator     ADH1 terminator: S. cerevisiae ADH1; transcription terminator for the S. cerevisiae alcohol dehydrogenase 1 (ADH1) gene
   2739..2896    +  CDS            lacZα (fragment): LacZα fragment of β-galactosidase; lacZ fragment
   2902..2953    -  misc_feature   bom (fragment): basis of mobility region from pBR322
   2958..3041    +  CDS            RAF1 (fragment): RAF_YEAST - Experimental evidence at transcript level: Swiss-Prot protein existence level 2. Antagonizes transcriptional repression of recombinase FLP by REP1-REP2. May play a role in plasmid partitioning. From Saccharomyces cerevisiae (strain ATCC 204508 / S288c) (Baker's yeast).
   3195..4541    -  rep_origin     2μ ori: yeast 2μ plasmid origin of replication
   4546..4562    -  promoter       tet promoter (fragment): E. coli promoter for tetracycline efflux protein gene
   4652..5455    -  CDS            URA3: orotidine-5'-phosphate decarboxylase, required for uracil biosynthesis; S. cerevisiae URA3; yeast auxotrophic marker, counterselectable with 5-fluoroorotic acid (5-FOA)
   5456..5671    -  promoter       URA3 promoter: S. cerevisiae URA3
   5782..5886    +  promoter       AmpR promoter: bla
   5887..6747    +  CDS            AmpR: β-lactamase; bla; confers resistance to ampicillin, carbenicillin, and related antibiotics
   6918..7506    +  rep_origin     ori: high-copy-number ColE1/pMB1/pBR322/pUC origin of replication
   7689..7781    +  CDS            lacI (fragment): lac repressor; lacI; The lac repressor binds to the lac operator to inhibit transcription in E. coli. This inhibition can be relieved by adding lactose or isopropyl-β-D-thiogalactopyranoside (IPTG).
   7794..7815    +  protein_bind   CAP binding site: CAP binding activates transcription in the presence of cAMP. E. coli catabolite activator protein
   7830..7860    +  promoter       lac promoter: promoter for the E. coli lac operon
   7868..7884    +  protein_bind   lac operator: The lac repressor binds to the lac operator to inhibit transcription in E. coli. This inhibition can be relieved by adding lactose or isopropyl-β-D-thiogalactopyranoside (IPTG). lac repressor encoded by lacI
   7965..8393    -  rep_origin     f1 ori (sequence partly withheld): f1 bacteriophage origin of replication; arrow indicates direction of (+) strand synthesis
