[The description below was written by a language model from this plasmid's Addgene catalogue record and pLannotate feature annotations shown in this document.]
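Description:
pDRF1-GW ytdTomato is an 8.4 kb yeast expression plasmid built on the Gateway-compatible pDRF1-GW backbone and designed to overexpress a yeast codon-optimized version of the red-orange fluorescent protein tdTomato in Saccharomyces cerevisiae. It is an E. coli–yeast shuttle vector. In bacteria it replicates from a high-copy ColE1/pUC-type origin and is selected through the AmpR β-lactamase gene, and it also carries an f1 phage origin. In yeast it is maintained episomally at high copy by the 2μ origin and selected through the URA3 auxotrophic marker under its own promoter, which complements uracil auxotrophy and can be counterselected with 5-FOA.

The payload is the synthetic ytdTomato coding sequence, a tandem-dimer derivative of the Discosoma red fluorescent protein. It is flanked by attB1 and attB2 sites, the recombination scars typical of a Gateway expression clone, although the catalogue entry lists restriction enzyme cloning with unknown sites. Transcription ends at the S. cerevisiae ADH1 terminator located downstream of the insert. The yeast promoter driving the cassette is neither named in the catalogue fields nor annotated as such. The region upstream of attB1 shows only fragmentary matches to yeast genomic sequence (BRP1, YG007 and a short ARG4 promoter hit), so the promoter identity cannot be stated from this record. Other annotations, such as the lac promoter/operator, lacZα and lacI fragments, a T7 promoter and a partial pBluescript polylinker, are remnants of the cloning backbone. The plasmid comes from a study characterising fluorescent proteins in vivo in budding yeast, where it serves to express tdTomato as a constitutively fluorescent reporter.
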