Addgene plasmid #118456: pDRF1-GW ytdTomato
Purpose: Overexpression of yeast codon-optimized tdTomato
Depositing lab: Bas Teusink. Depositing organization: Vrije Universiteit Amsterdam. Publication: In vivo characterisation of fluorescent proteins in budding yeast. Botman D, de Groot DH, Schmidt P, Goedhart J, Teusink B. Sci Rep. 2019 Feb 19;9(1):2234. doi: 10.1038/s41598-019-38913-z. PubMed 30783202.
Backbone
  Vector backbone: pDRF1-GW
  Vector type: Yeast Expression
  Selectable markers: URA3
Growth in bacteria
  Bacterial resistance: Ampicillin, 100 μg/mL
  Growth temperature: 37°C
  Growth strain: DH5alpha
  Copy number: High Copy
Gene/Insert
  Gene/Insert name: ytdTomato
  Species: Synthetic
  Cloning method: Restriction Enzyme; 5′ cloning site unknown (unknown if destroyed); 3′ cloning site unknown (unknown if destroyed)
  Sequencing primers: 5′ AACAATCGTTAATAATTAATTAATTGG; 3′ GAGTCACTTTAAAATTTGTATACAC
Terms and licenses: Academic/Nonprofit Terms; Industry Terms: Not Available to Industry
How to cite: pDRF1-GW ytdTomato was a gift from Bas Teusink (Addgene plasmid # 118456 ; http://n2t.net/addgene:118456 ; RRID:Addgene_118456)
